LOCUS       Exported 2036 bp ds-DNA circular SYN 13-MAY-2021
DEFINITION  Secondary module (BpiI) site in pTU2a backbone.
ACCESSION   .
VERSION     .
KEYWORDS    pTU2_2a
SOURCE      synthetic DNA construct
  ORGANISM  synthetic DNA construct
REFERENCE   1 (bases 1 to 2036)
  AUTHORS   Moore SJ, Lai HE, Kelwick RJ, Chee SM, Bell DJ, Polizzi KM, Freemont
            PS
  TITLE     EcoFlex: A Multifunctional MoClo Kit for E. coli Synthetic Biology.
  JOURNAL   ACS Synth Biol. 2016 May 2.
  PUBMED    27096716
REFERENCE   2 (bases 1 to 2036)
  AUTHORS   .
  TITLE     Direct Submission
  JOURNAL   Exported May 13, 2021 from SnapGene Server 1.1.58
            http://www.snapgene.com
FEATURES             Location/Qualifiers
     source          1..2036
                     /organism="synthetic DNA construct"
                     /mol_type="other DNA"
     terminator      2..59
                     /label=his operon terminator
                     /note="This putative transcriptin terminator from the E.
                     coli his operon has a 2-bp deletion introduced during
                     synthesis. Its efficiency has not been determined."
     primer_bind     complement(83..100)
                     /label=L4440
                     /note="L4440 vector, forward primer"
     rep_origin      complement(254..842)
                     /direction=LEFT
                     /label=ori
                     /note="high-copy-number ColE1/pMB1/pBR322/pUC origin of
                     replication"
     primer_bind     complement(334..353)
                     /label=pBR322ori-F
                     /note="pBR322 origin, forward primer"
     terminator      1025..1119
                     /label=lambda t0 terminator
                     /note="transcription terminator from phage lambda"
     CDS             complement(1140..1799)
                     /codon_start=1
                     /gene="cat"
                     /product="chloramphenicol acetyltransferase"
                     /label=CmR
                     /note="confers resistance to chloramphenicol"
                     /translation="MEKKITGYTTVDISQWHRKEHFEAFQSVAQCTYNQTVQLDITAFL
                     KTVKKNKHKFYPAFIHILARLMNAHPEFRMAMKDGELVIWDSVHPCYTVFHEQTETFSS
                     LWSEYHDDFRQFLHIYSQDVACYGENLAYFPKGFIENMFFVSANPWVSFTSFDLNVANM
                     DNFFAPVFTMGKYYTQGDKVLMPLAIQVHHAVCDGFHVGRMLNELQQYCDEWQGGA"
     primer_bind     1714..1733
                     /label=CAT-R
                     /note="Chloramphenicol resistance gene, reverse primer"
     misc_feature    1964..1985
                     /label=BioBrick prefix
                     /note="BioBrick prefix for parts that do not start with
                     ""ATG"""
ORIGIN
        1 gtccggcaaa aaagggcaag gtgtcaccac cctgcccttt ttctttaaaa ccgaaaagat
       61 tacttcgcgt tatgcaggct tcctcgctca ctgactcgct gcgctcggtc gttcggctgc
      121 ggcgagcggt atcagctcac tcaaaggcgg taatacggtt atccacagaa tcaggggata
      181 acgcaggaaa gaacatgtga gcaaaaggcc agcaaaaggc caggaaccgt aaaaaggccg
      241 cgttgctggc gtttttccac aggctccgcc cccctgacga gcatcacaaa aatcgacgct
      301 caagtcagag gtggcgaaac ccgacaggac tataaagata ccaggcgttt ccccctggaa
      361 gctccctcgt gcgctctcct gttccgaccc tgccgcttac cggatacctg tccgcctttc
      421 tcccttcggg aagcgtggcg ctttctcata gctcacgctg taggtatctc agttcggtgt
      481 aggtcgttcg ctccaagctg ggctgtgtgc acgaaccccc cgttcagccc gaccgctgcg
      541 ccttatccgg taactatcgt cttgagtcca acccggtaag acacgactta tcgccactgg
      601 cagcagccac tggtaacagg attagcagag cgaggtatgt aggcggtgct acagagttct
      661 tgaagtggtg gcctaactac ggctacacta gaagaacagt atttggtatc tgcgctctgc
      721 tgaagccagt taccttcgga aaaagagttg gtagctcttg atccggcaaa caaaccaccg
      781 ctggtagcgg tggttttttt gtttgcaagc agcagattac gcgcagaaaa aaaggatctc
      841 aagaagatcc tttgatcttt tctacggggt ctgacgctca gtggaacgaa aactcacgtt
      901 aagggatttt ggtcatgaga ttatcaaaaa ggatcttcac ctagatcctt ttaaattaaa
      961 aatgaagttt taaatcaatc taaagtatat atgagtaaac ttggtctgac agctcgaggc
     1021 ttggattctc accaataaaa aacgcccggc ggcaaccgag cgttctgaac aaatccagat
     1081 ggagttctga ggtcattact ggatctatca acaggagtcc aagcgagctc gatatcaaat
     1141 tacgccccgc cctgccactc atcgcagtac tgttgtaatt cattaagcat tctgccgaca
     1201 tggaagccat cacaaacggc atgatgaacc tgaatcgcca gcggcatcag caccttgtcg
     1261 ccttgcgtat aatatttgcc catggtgaaa acgggggcga agaagttgtc catattggcc
     1321 acgtttaaat caaaactggt gaaactcacc cagggattgg ctgacacgaa aaacatattc
     1381 tcaataaacc ctttagggaa ataggccagg ttttcaccgt aacacgccac atcttgcgaa
     1441 tatatgtgta gaaactgccg gaaatcgtcg tggtattcac tccagagcga tgaaaacgtt
     1501 tcagtttgct catggaaaac ggtgtaacaa gggtgaacac tatcccatat caccagctca
     1561 ccgtctttca ttgccatacg aaattccgga tgagcattca tcaggcgggc aagaatgtga
     1621 ataaaggccg gataaaactt gtgcttattt ttctttacgg tctttaaaaa ggccgtaata
     1681 tccagctgaa cggtctggtt ataggtacat tgagcaactg actgaaatgc ctcaaaatgt
     1741 tctttacgat gccattggga tatatcaacg gtggtatatc cagtgatttt tttctccatt
     1801 ttagcttcct tagctcctga aaatctcgat aactcaaaaa atacgcccgg tagtgatctt
     1861 atttcattat ggtgaaagtt ggaacctctt acgtgcccga tcaactcgag tgccacctga
     1921 cgtcctataa gtcttccata tgcacgcatg cgaagacaag tacgaattcg cggccgcttc
     1981 tagaggtctc actatatcta gagacgcacc gtctcaccgg gtacagagac cctgca
//
