[The description below was written by a language model from this plasmid's Addgene catalogue record and the feature table of its GenBank file.]
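Description:
pTU2_2a is a synthetic-biology cloning vector from the EcoFlex kit, a MoClo-style (Golden Gate) hierarchical assembly system for E. coli. It is built on the iGEM pSB1C3 backbone and is described as carrying a secondary module (BpiI) site within the pTU2a backbone, together with the pTU2a BsmBI Golden Gate destination site. In Golden Gate schemes of this type, type IIS enzymes such as BsmBI and BpiI cut outside their recognition sequences to leave defined overhangs. This allows ordered, scarless assembly of parts or transcription units into a destination vector and lets assemblies pass from one level to the next. The record does not give the overhang sequences, the exact position of this vector in the assembly hierarchy, or any dropout or screening marker.

The plasmid is maintained at high copy in E. coli through a ColE1/pMB1/pUC-type origin and is selected with chloramphenicol via the cat gene. The cat gene carries a silent C435G nucleotide change made to remove an internal BsmBI site, so that the backbone is not cut during BsmBI-based assembly. The annotated features are otherwise typical of pSB1C3: a his operon terminator and a lambda t0 terminator that insulate the cloning region and marker from read-through transcription, a BioBrick prefix, and standard sequencing primer sites. No promoter, coding insert or reporter is annotated, and the type IIS sites themselves are not marked in the feature table. The held sequence record is 2036 bp, which is shorter than the 3120 bp listed in the catalogue as the backbone size, and the record does not explain this difference.
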