Addgene plasmid #73010: pTU2_2a
Purpose: Secondary module (BpiI) site in pTU2a backbone
Depositing lab: Paul Freemont. Depositing organization: Imperial College London. Publication: EcoFlex: A Multifunctional MoClo Kit for E. coli Synthetic Biology. Moore SJ, Lai HE, Kelwick RJ, Chee SM, Bell DJ, Polizzi KM, Freemont PS. ACS Synth Biol. 2016 May 2. 10.1021/acssynbio.6b00031 PubMed 27096716.
Backbone
  Vector backbone: pSB1C3
  Backbone manufacturer: iGEM
  Backbone size w/o insert (bp): 3120
  Vector type: Synthetic Biology
Growth in bacteria
  Bacterial resistance: Chloramphenicol, 25 μg/mL
  Growth temperature: 37°C
  Growth strain: JM109
  Copy number: High Copy
Gene/Insert
  Gene/Insert name: Secondary module + Golden Gate pTU2a BsmBI destination site
  Species: Synthetic
  Mutation: CAT gene - C435G (nucleotide) - silent mutagenesis to remove BsmBI site
  Cloning method: Restriction Enzyme; 5′ cloning site Unknown (unknown if destroyed); 3′ cloning site Unknown (unknown if destroyed)
  Sequencing primers: 3′ VR (5' attaccgcctttgagtgagc 3')
Terms and licenses: Academic/Nonprofit Terms; Industry Terms: Not Available to Industry
How to cite: pTU2_2a was a gift from Paul Freemont (Addgene plasmid # 73010 ; http://n2t.net/addgene:73010 ; RRID:Addgene_73010)
