>Addgene plasmid #73010 | pTU2_2a | addgene partial sequence | sequence record 141394 | RNAde-BB-2R 5'-attaccgcctttgagtgagc -3'
TCAGTGAGCGAGGAAGCCTGCATAACGCGAAGTAATCTTTTCGGTTTTAAAGAAAAAGGGCAGGGTGGTG
ACACCTTGCCCTTTTTTGCCGGACTGCAGGGTCTCTGTACCCGGTGAGACGGTGCGTCTCTAGATATAGT
GAGACCTCTAGAAGCGGCCGCGAATTCGTACTTGTCTTCGCATGCGTGCATATGGAAGACTTATAGGACG
TCAGGTGGCACTCGAGTTGATCGGGCACGTAAGAGGTTCCAACTTTCACCATAATGAAATAAGATCACTA
CCGGGCGTATTTTTTGAGTTATCGAGATTTTCAGGAGCTAAGGAAGCTAAAATGGAGAAAAAAATCACTG
GATATACCACCGTTGATATATCCCAATGGCATCGTAAAGAACATTTTGAGGCATTTCAGTCAGTTGCTCA
ATGTACCTATAACCAGACCGTTCAGCTGGATATTACGGCCTTTTTAAAGACCGTAAAGAAAAATAAGCAC
AAGTTTTATCCGGCCTTTATTCACATTCTTGCCCGCCTGATGAATGCTCATCCGGAATTTCGTATGGCAA
TGAAAGACGGTGAGCTGGTGATATGGGATAGTGTTCACCCTTGTTACACCGTTTTCCATGAGCAAACTGA
AACGTTTTCATCGCTCTGGAGTGAATACCACGACGATTTCCGGCAGTTTCTACACATATATTCGCAAGAT
GTGGCGTGTTACGGTGAAAACCTGGCCTATTTCCCTAAAGGGTTTATTGAGAATATGTTTTTCGTGTCAG
CCAATCCCTGGGTGAGTTTCACCAGTTTTGATTTAAACGTGGCCAATATGGACAACTTCTTCGCCCCCGT
TTTCACCATGGGCAA
