>Addgene plasmid #73010 | pTU2_2a | addgene partial sequence | sequence record 141705 | T0term-F 5'-tgttcagaacgctcggttg-3'
CTGTCAGACCAAGTTTACTCATATATACTTTAGATTGATTTAAAACTTCATTTTTAATTTAAAAGGATCT
AGGTGAAGATCCTTTTTGATAATCTCATGACCAAAATCCCTTAACGTGAGTTTTCGTTCCACTGAGCGTC
AGACCCCGTAGAAAAGATCAAAGGATCTTCTTGAGATCCTTTTTTTCTGCGCGTAATCTGCTGCTTGCAA
ACAAAAAAACCACCGCTACCAGCGGTGGTTTGTTTGCCGGATCAAGAGCTACCAACTCTTTTTCCGAAGG
TAACTGGCTTCAGCAGAGCGCAGATACCAAATACTGTTCTTCTAGTGTAGCCGTAGTTAGGCCACCACTT
CAAGAACTCTGTAGCACCGCCTACATACCTCGCTCTGCTAATCCTGTTACCAGTGGCTGCTGCCAGTGGC
GATAAGTCGTGTCTTACCGGGTTGGACTCAAGACGATAGTTACCGGATAAGGCGCAGCGGTCGGGCTGAA
CGGGGGGTTCGTGCACACAGCCCAGCTTGGAGCGAACGACCTACACCGAACTGAGATACCTACAGCGTGA
GCTATGAGAAAGCGCCACGCTTCCCGAAGGGAGAAAGGCGGACAGGTATCCGGTAAGCGGCAGGGTCGGA
ACAGGAGAGCGCACGAGGGAGCTTCCAGGGGGAAACGCCTGGTATCTTTATAGTCCTGTCGGGTTTCGCC
ACCTCTGACTTGAGCGTCGATTTTTGTGATGCTCGTCAGGG
